>Addgene plasmid #76976 | FGFRL1 gRNA (BRDN0001149175) | addgene full sequence | sequence record 186874 | Addgene Assembled Sequence
CCCGGGTGCAAAGATGGATAAAGTTTTAAACAGAGAGGAATCTTTGCAGCTAATGGACCTTCTAGGTCTT
GAAAGGAGTGGGAATTGGCTCCGGTGCCCGTCAGTGGGCAGAGCGCACATCGCCCACAGTCCCCGAGAAG
TTGGGGGGAGGGGTCGGCAATTGATCCGGTGCCTAGAGAAGGTGGCGCGGGGTAAACTGGGAAAGTGATG
TCGTGTACTGGCTCCGCCTTTTTCCCGAGGGTGGGGGAGAACCGTATATAAGTGCAGTAGTCGCCGTGAA
CGTTCTTTTTCGCAACGGGTTTGCCGCCAGAACACAGGTAAGTGCCGTGTGTGGTTCCCGCGGGCCTGGC
CTCTTTACGGGTTATGGCCCTTGCGTGCCTTGAATTACTTCCACCTGGCTGCAGTACGTGATTCTTGATC
CCGAGCTTCGGGTTGGAAGTGGGTGGGAGAGTTCGAGGCCTTGCGCTTAAGGAGCCCCTTCGCCTCGTGC
TTGAGTTGAGGCCTGGCCTGGGCGCTGGGGCCGCCGCGTGCGAATCTGGTGGCACCTTCGCGCCTGTCTC
GCTGCTTTCGATAAGTCTCTAGCCATTTAAAATTTTTGATGACCTGCTGCGACGCTTTTTTTCTGGCAAG
ATAGTCTTGTAAATGCGGGCCAAGATCTGCACACTGGTATTTCGGTTTTTGGGGCCGCGGGCGGCGACGG
GGCCCGTGCGTCCCAGCGCACATGTTCGGCGAGGCGGGGCCTGCGAGCGCGGCCACCGAGAATCGGACGG
GGGTAGTCTCAAGCTGGCCGGCCTGCTCTGGTGCCTGGCCTCGCGCCGCCGTGTATCGCCCCGCCCTGGG
CGGCAAGGCTGGCCCGGTCGGCACCAGTTGCGTGAGCGGAAAGATGGCCGCTTCCCGGCCCTGCTGCAGG
GAGCTCAAAATGGAGGACGCGGCGCTCGGGAGAGCGGGCGGGTGAGTCACCCACACAAAGGAAAAGGGCC
TTTCCGTCCTCAGCCGTCGCTTCATGTGACTCCACGGAGTACCGGGCGCCGTCCAGGCACCTCGATTAGT
TCTCGAGCTTTTGGAGTACGTCGTCTTTAGGTTGGGGGGAGGGGTTTTATGCGATGGAGTTTCCCCACAC
TGAGTGGGTGGAGACTGAAGTTAGGCCAGCTTGGCACTTGATGTAATTCTCCTTGGAATTTGCCCTTTTT
GAGTTTGGATCTTGGTTCATTCTCAAGCCTCAGACAGTGGTTCAAAGTTTTTTTCTTCCATTTCAGGTGT
CGTGACGTACGGCCACCATGACCGAGTACAAGCCCACGGTGCGCCTCGCCACCCGCGACGACGTCCCCAG
GGCCGTACGCACCCTCGCCGCCGCGTTCGCCGACTACCCCGCCACGCGCCACACCGTCGATCCGGACCGC
CACATCGAGCGGGTCACCGAGCTGCAAGAACTCTTCCTCACGCGCGTCGGGCTCGACATCGGCAAGGTGT
GGGTCGCGGACGACGGCGCCGCCGTGGCGGTCTGGACCACGCCGGAGAGCGTCGAAGCGGGGGCGGTGTT
CGCCGAGATCGGCCCGCGCATGGCCGAGTTGAGCGGTTCCCGGCTGGCCGCGCAGCAACAGATGGAAGGC
CTCCTGGCGCCGCACCGGCCCAAGGAGCCCGCGTGGTTCCTGGCCACCGTCGGAGTCTCGCCCGACCACC
AGGGCAAGGGTCTGGGCAGCGCCGTCGTGCTCCCCGGAGTGGAGGCGGCCGAGCGCGCCGGGGTGCCCGC
CTTCCTGGAGACCTCCGCGCCCCGCAACCTCCCCTTCTACGAGCGGCTCGGCTTCACCGTCACCGCCGAC
GTCGAGGTGCCCGAAGGACCGCGCACCTGGTGCATGACCCGCAAGCCCGGTGCCTGAACGCGTTAAGTCG
ACAATCAACCTCTGGATTACAAAATTTGTGAAAGATTGACTGGTATTCTTAACTATGTTGCTCCTTTTAC
GCTATGTGGATACGCTGCTTTAATGCCTTTGTATCATGCTATTGCTTCCCGTATGGCTTTCATTTTCTCC
TCCTTGTATAAATCCTGGTTGCTGTCTCTTTATGAGGAGTTGTGGCCCGTTGTCAGGCAACGTGGCGTGG
TGTGCACTGTGTTTGCTGACGCAACCCCCACTGGTTGGGGCATTGCCACCACCTGTCAGCTCCTTTCCGG
GACTTTCGCTTTCCCCCTCCCTATTGCCACGGCGGAACTCATCGCCGCCTGCCTTGCCCGCTGCTGGACA
GGGGCTCGGCTGTTGGGCACTGACAATTCCGTGGTGTTGTCGGGGAAATCATCGTCCTTTCCTTGGCTGC
TCGCCTGTGTTGCCACCTGGATTCTGCGCGGGACGTCCTTCTGCTACGTCCCTTCGGCCCTCAATCCAGC
GGACCTTCCTTCCCGCGGCCTGCTGCCGGCTCTGCGGCCTCTTCCGCGTCTTCGCCTTCGCCCTCAGACG
AGTCGGATCTCCCTTTGGGCCGCCTCCCCGCGTCGACTTTAAGACCAATGACTTACAAGGCAGCTGTAGA
TCTTAGCCACTTTTTAAAAGAAAAGGGGGGACTGGAAGGGCTAATTCACTCCCAACGAAGACAAGATCTG
CTTTTTGCTTGTACTGGGTCTCTCTGGTTAGACCAGATCTGAGCCTGGGAGCTCTCTGGCTAACTAGGGA
ACCCACTGCTTAAGCCTCAATAAAGCTTGCCTTGAGTGCTTCAAGTAGTGTGTGCCCGTCTGTTGTGTGA
CTCTGGTAACTAGAGATCCCTCAGACCCTTTTAGTCAGTGTGGAAAATCTCTAGCAGTACGTATAGTAGT
TCATGTCATCTTATTATTCAGTATTTATAACTTGCAAAGAAATGAATATCAGAGAGTGAGAGGAACTTGT
TTATTGCAGCTTATAATGGTTACAAATAAAGCAATAGCATCACAAATTTCACAAATAAAGCATTTTTTTC
ACTGCATTCTAGTTGTGGTTTGTCCAAACTCATCAATGTATCTTATCATGTCTGGCTCTAGCTATCCCGC
CCCTAACTCCGCCCATCCCGCCCCTAACTCCGCCCAGTTCCGCCCATTCTCCGCCCCATGGCTGACTAAT
TTTTTTTATTTATGCAGAGGCCGAGGCCGCCTCGGCCTCTGAGCTATTCCAGAAGTAGTGAGGAGGCTTT
TTTGGAGGCCTAGGGACGTACCCAATTCGCCCTATAGTGAGTCGTATTACGCGCGCTCACTGGCCGTCGT
TTTACAACGTCGTGACTGGGAAAACCCTGGCGTTACCCAACTTAATCGCCTTGCAGCACATCCCCCTTTC
GCCAGCTGGCGTAATAGCGAAGAGGCCCGCACCGATCGCCCTTCCCAACAGTTGCGCAGCCTGAATGGCG
AATGGG
[124 nt withheld, positions 3367-3490]
C
[91 nt withheld, positions 3492-3582]
A
[49 nt withheld, positions 3584-3632]
CCTTTGACGTTGGAGTCCACGTTCTTT
[37 nt withheld, positions 3660-3696]
ACCCTATCTCGGTCTATTCTTTTGATTTATAAGGGATTTTGCCGATTTCGGCCTATTGGTTAAAAAATGA
GCTGATTTAACAAAAATTTAACGCGAATTTTAACAAAATATTAACGCTTACAATTTAGGTGGCACTTTTC
GGGGAAATGTGCGCGGAACCCCTATTTGTTTATTTTTCTAAATACATTCAAATATGTATCCGCTCATGAG
ACAATAACCCTGATAAATGCTTCAATAATATTGAAAAAGGAAGAGTATGAGTATTCAACATTTCCGTGTC
GCCCTTATTCCCTTTTTTGCGGCATTTTGCCTTCCTGTTTTTGCTCACCCAGAAACGCTGGTGAAAGTAA
AAGATGCTGAAGATCAGTTGGGTGCACGAGTGGGTTACATCGAACTGGATCTCAACAGCGGTAAGATCCT
TGAGAGTTTTCGCCCCGAAGAACGTTTTCCAATGATGAGCACTTTTAAAGTTCTGCTATGTGGCGCGGTA
TTATCCCGTATTGACGCCGGGCAAGAGCAACTCGGTCGCCGCATACACTATTCTCAGAATGACTTGGTTG
AGTACTCACCAGTCACAGAAAAGCATCTTACGGATGGCATGACAGTAAGAGAATTATGCAGTGCTGCCAT
AACCATGAGTGATAACACTGCGGCCAACTTACTTCTGACAACGATCGGAGGACCGAAGGAGCTAACCGCT
TTTTTGCACAACATGGGGGATCATGTAACTCGCCTTGATCGTTGGGAACCGGAGCTGAATGAAGCCATAC
CAAACGACGAGCGTGACACCACGATGCCTGTAGCAATGGCAACAACGTTGCGCAAACTATTAACTGGCGA
ACTACTTACTCTAGCTTCCCGGCAACAATTAATAGACTGGATGGAGGCGGATAAAGTTGCAGGACCACTT
CTGCGCTCGGCCCTTCCGGCTGGCTGGTTTATTGCTGATAAATCTGGAGCCGGTGAGCGTGGGTCTCGCG
GTATCATTGCAGCACTGGGGCCAGATGGTAAGCCCTCCCGTATCGTAGTTATCTACACGACGGGGAGTCA
GGCAACTATGGATGAACGAAATAGACAGATCGCTGAGATAGGTGCCTCACTGATTAAGCATTGGTAACTG
TCAGACCAAGTTTACTCATATATACTTTAGATTGATTTAAAACTTCATTTTTAATTTAAAAGGATCTAGG
TGAAGATCCTTTTTGATAATCTCATGACCAAAATCCCTTAACGTGAGTTTTCGTTCCACTGAGCGTCAGA
CCCCGTAGAAAAGATCAAAGGATCTTCTTGAGATCCTTTTTTTCTGCGCGTAATCTGCTGCTTGCAAACA
AAAAAACCACCGCTACCAGCGGTGGTTTGTTTGCCGGATCAAGAGCTACCAACTCTTTTTCCGAAGGTAA
CTGGCTTCAGCAGAGCGCAGATACCAAATACTGTTCTTCTAGTGTAGCCGTAGTTAGGCCACCACTTCAA
GAACTCTGTAGCACCGCCTACATACCTCGCTCTGCTAATCCTGTTACCAGTGGCTGCTGCCAGTGGCGAT
AAGTCGTGTCTTACCGGGTTGGACTCAAGACGATAGTTACCGGATAAGGCGCAGCGGTCGGGCTGAACGG
GGGGTTCGTGCACACAGCCCAGCTTGGAGCGAACGACCTACACCGAACTGAGATACCTACAGCGTGAGCT
ATGAGAAAGCGCCACGCTTCCCGAAGGGAGAAAGGCGGACAGGTATCCGGTAAGCGGCAGGGTCGGAACA
GGAGAGCGCACGAGGGAGCTTCCAGGGGGAAACGCCTGGTATCTTTATAGTCCTGTCGGGTTTCGCCACC
TCTGACTTGAGCGTCGATTTTTGTGATGCTCGTCAGGGGGGCGGAGCCTATGGAAAAACGCCAGCAACGC
GGCCTTTTTACGGTTCCTGGCCTTTTGCTGGCCTTTTGCTCACATGTTCTTTCCTGCGTTATCCCCTGAT
TCTGTGGATAACCGTATTACCGCCTTTGAGTGAGCTGATACCGCTCGCCGCAGCCGAACGACCGAGCGCA
GCGAGTCAGTGAGCGAGGAAGCGGAAGAGCGCCCAATACGCAAACCGCCTCTCCCCGCGCGTTGGCCGAT
TCATTAATGCAGCTGGCACGACAGGTTTCCCGACTGGAAAGCGGGCAGTGAGCGCAACGCAATTAATGTG
AGTTAGCTCACTCATTAGGCACCCCAGGCTTTACACTTTATGCTTCCGGCTCGTATGTTGTGTGGAATTG
TGAGCGGATAACAATTTCACACAGGAAACAGCTATGACCATGATTACGCCAAGCGCGCAATTAACCCTCA
CTAAAGGGAACAAAAGCTGGAGCTGCAAGCTTAATGTAGTCTTATGCAATACTCTTGTAGTCTTGCAACA
TGGTAACGATGAGTTAGCAACATGCCTTACAAGGAGAGAAAAAGCACCGTGCATGCCGATTGGTGGAAGT
AAGGTGGTACGATCGTGCCTTATTAGGAAGGCAACAGACGGGTCTGACATGGATTGGACGAACCACTGAA
TTGCCGCATTGCAGAGATATTGTATTTAAGTGCCTAGCTCGATACATAAACGGGTCTCTCTGGTTAGACC
AGATCTGAGCCTGGGAGCTCTCTGGCTAACTAGGGAACCCACTGCTTAAGCCTCAATAAAGCTTGCCTTG
AGTGCTTCAAGTAGTGTGTGCCCGTCTGTTGTGTGACTCTGGTAACTAGAGATCCCTCAGACCCTTTTAG
TCAGTGTGGAAAATCTCTAGCAGTGGCGCCCGAACAGGGACTTGAAAGCGAAAGGGAAACCAGAGGAGCT
CTCTCGACGCAGGACTCGGCTTGCTGAAGCGCGCACGGCAAGAGGCGAGGGGCGGCGACTGGTGAGTACG
CCAAAAATTTTGACTAGCGGAGGCTAGAAGGAGAGAGATGGGTGCGAGAGCGTCAGTATTAAGCGGGGGA
GAATTAGATCGCGATGGGAAAAAATTCGGTTAAGGCCAGGGGGAAAGAAAAAATATAAATTAAAACATAT
AGTATGGGCAAGCAGGGAGCTAGAACGATTCGCAGTTAATCCTGGCCTGTTAGAAACATCAGAAGGCTGT
AGACAAATACTGGGACAGCTACAACCATCCCTTCAGACAGGATCAGAAGAACTTAGATCATTATATAATA
CAGTAGCAACCCTCTATTGTGTGCATCAAAGGATAGAGATAAAAGACACCAAGGAAGCTTTAGACAAGAT
AGAGGAAGAGCAAAACAAAAGTAAGACCACCGCACAGCAAGCGGCCGCTGATCTTCAGACCTGGAGGAGG
AGATATGAGGGACAATTGGAGAAGTGAATTATATAAATATAAAGTAGTAAAAATTGAACCATTAGGAGTA
GCACCCACCAAGGCAAAGAGAAGAGTGGTGCAGAGAGAAAAAAGAGCAGTGGGAATAGGAGCTTTGTTCC
TTGGGTTCTTGGGAGCAGCAGGAAGCACTATGGGCGCAGCGTCAATGACGCTGACGGTACAGGCCAGACA
ATTATTGTCTGGTATAGTGCAGCAGCAGAACAATTTGCTGAGGGCTATTGAGGCGCAACAGCATCTGTTG
CAACTCACAGTCTGGGGCATCAAGCAGCTCCAGGCAAGAATCCTGGCTGTGGAAAGATACCTAAAGGATC
AACAGCTCCTGGGGATTTGGGGTTGCTCTGGAAAACTCATTTGCACCACTGCTGTGCCTTGGAATGCTAG
TTGGAGTAATAAATCTCTGGAACAGATTTGGAATCACACGACCTGGATGGAGTGGGACAGAGAAATTAAC
AATTACACAAGCTTAATACACTCCTTAATTGAAGAATCGCAAAACCAGCAAGAAAAGAATGAACAAGAAT
TATTGGAATTAGATAAATGGGCAAGTTTGTGGAATTGGTTTAACATAACAAATTGGCTGTGGTATATAAA
ATTATTCATAATGATAGTAGGAGGCTTGGTAGGTTTAAGAATAGTTTTTGCTGTACTTTCTATAGTGAAT
AGAGTTAGGCAGGGATATTCACCATTATCGTTTCAGACCCACCTCCCAACCCCGAGGGGACCCAGAGAGG
GCCTATTTCCCATGATTCCTTCATATTTGCATATACGATACAAGGCTGTTAGAGAGATAATTAGAATTAA
TTTGACTGTAAACACAAAGATATTAGTACAAAATACGTGACGTAGAAAGTAATAATTTCTTGGGTAGTTT
GCAGTTTTAAAATTATGTTTTAAAATGGACTATCATATGCTTACCGTAACTTGAAAGTATTTCGATTTCT
TGGCTTTATATATCTTGTGGAAAGGACGAAACACCGGATGGCCGCACCATCCACAGGTTTTAGAGCTAGA
AATAGCAAGTTAAAATAAGGCTAGTCCGTTATCAACTTGAAAAAGTGGCACCGAGTCGGTGCTTTTTTAA
GCTTGGCGTAACTAGATCTTGAGACAAATGGCAGTATTCATCCACAATTTTAAAAGAAAAGGGGGGATTG
GGGGGTACAGTGCAGGGGAAAGAATAGTAGACATAATAGCAACAGACATACAAACTAAAGAATTACAAAA
ACAAATTACAAAAATTCAAAATTTTCGGGTTTATTACAGGGACAGCAGAGATCCACTTTGGCGCCGGCTC
GAGGGGG
Features (pLannotate 1.2.2; 29 found; start..end, strand, type, name):
     14..80      +  CDS            small t antigen (fragment): SV40 (simian virus 40) small t antigen
    106..317     +  promoter       EF-1α core promoter: core promoter for human elongation factor EF-1α
    318..1256    +  intron         EF-1α intron A: intron upstream of the start codon of human EF-1α
   1278..1877    +  CDS            PuroR (fragment): puromycin N-acetyltransferase; pac from Streptomyces; confers resistance to puromycin
   1893..2481    +  misc_feature   WPRE: woodchuck hepatitis virus posttranscriptional regulatory element
   2532..2551    +  misc_feature   cPPT/CTS (fragment): central polypurine tract and central termination sequence of HIV-1
   2553..2786    +  LTR            3' LTR (ΔU3): self-inactivating 3' long terminal repeat (LTR) from HIV-1
   2864..2985    +  polyA_signal   SV40 poly(A) signal: SV40 polyadenylation signal
   3025..3160    +  rep_origin     SV40 ori: SV40 origin of replication
   3181..3199    -  promoter       T7 promoter: promoter for bacteriophage T7 RNA polymerase
   3207..3362    +  CDS            lacZα (fragment): LacZα fragment of β-galactosidase; lacZ fragment
   3367..3795    +  rep_origin     f1 ori (sequence partly withheld): f1 bacteriophage origin of replication; arrow indicates direction of (+) strand synthesis
   3848..3952    +  promoter       AmpR promoter: bla
   3953..4813    +  CDS            AmpR: β-lactamase; bla; confers resistance to ampicillin, carbenicillin, and related antibiotics
   4984..5572    +  rep_origin     ori: high-copy-number ColE1/pMB1/pBR322/pUC origin of replication
   5755..5847    +  CDS            lacI (fragment): lac repressor; lacI; The lac repressor binds to the lac operator to inhibit transcription in E. coli. This inhibition can be relieved by adding lactose or isopropyl-β-D-thiogalactopyranoside (IPTG).
   5860..5881    +  protein_bind   CAP binding site: CAP binding activates transcription in the presence of cAMP. E. coli catabolite activator protein
   5896..5926    +  promoter       lac promoter: promoter for the E. coli lac operon
   5934..5950    +  protein_bind   lac operator: The lac repressor binds to the lac operator to inhibit transcription in E. coli. This inhibition can be relieved by adding lactose or isopropyl-β-D-thiogalactopyranoside (IPTG). lac repressor encoded by lacI
   5995..6013    +  promoter       T3 promoter: promoter for bacteriophage T3 RNA polymerase
   6041..6267    +  promoter       RSV promoter: Rous sarcoma virus enhancer/promoter
   6268..6448    +  LTR            5' LTR (truncated): truncated 5' long terminal repeat (LTR) from HIV-1
   6495..6620    +  misc_feature   HIV-1 Ψ: packaging signal of human immunodeficiency virus type 1
   6604..6967    +  CDS            HIV-1 gag (fragment): gag protein from human immunodeficiency virus 1; gag
   7113..7346    +  misc_feature   RRE: The Rev response element (RRE) of HIV-1 allows for Rev-dependent mRNA export from the nucleus to the cytoplasm.
   7723..7749    +  CDS            Rev (fragment): human immunodeficiency virus 1 (HIV-1) Rev protein; rev; enhances nuclear export of unspliced and incompletely spliced viral mRNAs
   7753..7993    +  promoter       U6 promoter: RNA polymerase III promoter for human U6 snRNA
   8023..8098    +  misc_RNA       gRNA scaffold: guide RNA scaffold for the Streptococcus pyogenes CRISPR/Cas9 system
   8154..8271    +  misc_feature   cPPT/CTS: central polypurine tract and central termination sequence of HIV-1
