[The description below was written by a language model from this plasmid's Addgene catalogue record and pLannotate feature annotations shown in this document.]
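Description:
FGFRL1 gRNA (BRDN0001149175) is a third-generation lentiviral CRISPR guide plasmid built on the lentiGuide-Puro backbone and designed to target human FGFRL1 (also known as FGFR5), with the guide chosen against three listed RefSeq transcripts of the gene. It is one clone from a human kinome guide RNA collection. In bacteria the 8.3 kb plasmid is maintained by a high-copy ColE1/pUC-type origin and selected through the β-lactamase (AmpR) gene. An f1 origin, lac promoter/operator remnants and T7/T3 promoters are carried over from the parental cloning vector.

The transfer cassette is framed by an RSV promoter fused to a truncated HIV-1 5' LTR, which makes genomic RNA production Tat-independent, and a self-inactivating ΔU3 3' LTR followed by an SV40 polyadenylation signal. Between them lie the Ψ packaging signal with a partial gag sequence, the RRE for Rev-dependent nuclear export, and a cPPT/CTS element that aids nuclear import of the reverse-transcribed genome. The payload consists of two units. A human U6 RNA polymerase III promoter drives the FGFRL1 spacer joined to the Streptococcus pyogenes guide RNA scaffold. Separately, an EF-1α promoter with its first intron expresses puromycin N-acetyltransferase, and a WPRE boosts transcript levels. Puromycin therefore selects transduced mammalian cells.

The plasmid does not encode Cas9, so it is intended for use with a separate Cas9 lentivector or in cells that already express Cas9. Its typical use is to disrupt FGFRL1 after packaging into lentiviral particles with helper plasmids.
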