Addgene plasmid #76976: FGFRL1 gRNA (BRDN0001149175)
Purpose: 3rd generation lentiviral gRNA plasmid targeting human FGFRL1
Depositing lab: John Doench & David Root. Depositing organization: Broad Institute. Publication: Optimized sgRNA design to maximize activity and minimize off-target effects of CRISPR-Cas9. Doench JG, Fusi N, Sullender M, Hegde M, Vaimberg EW, Donovan KF, Smith I, Tothova Z, Wilen C, Orchard R, Virgin HW, Listgarten J, Root DE. Nat Biotechnol. 2016 Jan 18. doi: 10.1038/nbt.3437. PubMed 26780180.
Backbone
  Vector backbone: lentiGuide-Puro
  Backbone manufacturer: Zhang Lab (Addgene plasmid # 52963)
  Vector type: Mammalian Expression, Lentiviral, CRISPR
  Selectable markers: Puromycin
Growth in bacteria
  Bacterial resistance: Ampicillin, 100 μg/mL
  Growth temperature: 37°C
  Growth strain: DH5alpha
  Copy number: High Copy
Gene/Insert
  Gene/Insert name: FGFRL1 (alt names: FGFRL1; NM_001004356.2)
  gRNA/shRNA sequence: GATGGCCGCACCATCCACAG
  Species: H. sapiens (human)
  Entrez Gene: FGFRL1 (a.k.a. FGFR-5, FGFR5, FHFR)
  Promoter: hU6
  Cloning method: Unknown
  Sequencing primers: 5′ U6-F; 3′ pS2-R
Terms and licenses: Academic/Nonprofit Terms; Industry Terms: Not Available to Industry
Depositor comments: The gRNA was designed to target the following Genbank reference sequence(s): NM_001004356.2,NM_001004358.1,NM_021923.3. Note that this plasmid does NOT contain Cas9. It should be used in conjunction with lentiCas9-Blast (Addgene #52962) or otherwise with cell lines already expressing Cas9. Browse the full kinome gRNA library at http://www.addgene.org/pooled-library/broadgpp-human-kinome/ or visit http://www.broadinstitute.org/rnai/public/ for detailed protocols and information.
How to cite: FGFRL1 gRNA (BRDN0001149175) was a gift from John Doench & David Root (Addgene plasmid # 76976 ; http://n2t.net/addgene:76976 ; RRID:Addgene_76976)
