>Addgene plasmid #76976 | FGFRL1 gRNA (BRDN0001149175) | depositor partial sequence | sequence record 144436 | Target Sequence
GATGGCCGCACCATCCACAG
