>Addgene plasmid #76976 | FGFRL1 gRNA (BRDN0001149175) | addgene partial sequence | sequence record 186873 | hU6-F
TAGAAAGTAATAATTTCTTGGGTAGTTTGCACCTTTTAAAATTATGTTTTAAAATGGACTATCATATGCT
TACCGTAACTTGAAAGTATTTCGATTTCTTGGCTTTATATATCTTGTGGAAAGGACGAAACACCGGATGG
CCGCACCATCCACAGGTTTTAGAGCTAGAAATAGCAAGTTAAAATAAGGCTAGTCCGTTATCAACTTGAA
AAAGTGGCACCGAGTCGGTGCTTTTTTAAGCTTGGCGTAACTAGATCTTGAGACAAATGGCAGTATTCAT
CCACAATTTTAAAAGAAAAGGGGGGATTGGGGGGTACAGTGCAGGGGAAAGAATAGTAGACATAATAGCA
ACAGACATACAAACTAAAGAATTACAAAAACAAATTACAAAAATTCAAAATTTTCGGGTTTATTACAGGG
ACAGCAGAGATCCACTTTGGCGCCGGCTCGAGGGGGCCCGGGTGCAAAGATGGATAAAGTTTTAAACAGA
GAGGAATCTTTGCAGCTAATGGACCTTCTAGGTCTTGAAAGGAGTGGGAATTGGCTCCGGTGCCCGTCAG
TGGGCAGAGC
